Addgene plasmid #155185: XLone-Puro Cas13d-eGFP U6 RUNX1 g1
Purpose: PiggybacTransposon-based tunable and temporal expression control of Cas13d- eGFP and RUNX1 gRNA1
Depositing lab: Xiaoping Bao. Depositing organization: Purdue University. Publication: Chemically-defined generation of human hemogenic endothelium and definitive hematopoietic progenitor cells. Chang Y, Syahirah R, Oprescu SN, Wang X, Jung J, Cooper SH, Torregrosa-Allen S, Elzey BD, Hsu AY, Randolph LN, Sun Y, Kuang S, Broxmeyer HE, Deng Q, Lian X, Bao X. Biomaterials. 2022 May 6;285:121569. doi: 10.1016/j.biomaterials.2022.121569. PubMed 35567999.
Backbone
  Vector backbone: Addgene plasmid #155184
  Backbone size w/o insert (bp): 9817
  Total vector size (bp): 9822
  Vector type: Mammalian Expression ; Piggybac transposon
  Selectable markers: Puromycin
Growth in bacteria
  Bacterial resistance: Ampicillin, 100 μg/mL
  Growth temperature: 37°C
  Growth strain: DH5alpha
  Copy number: High Copy
Gene/Insert
  Gene/Insert name: Cas13d RUNX1 gRNA1
  gRNA/shRNA sequence: GTGCCATAAAATTTACAGCGACA
  Species: H. sapiens (human)
  Insert size (bp): 2898
  Promoter: U6
  Cloning method: Restriction Enzyme; 5′ cloning site BbsI (destroyed during cloning); 3′ cloning site BbsI (destroyed during cloning)
  Sequencing primers: 5′ TTTCTTGGGTAGTTTGCAGTTTT; 3′ M13 RVS
Terms and licenses: Academic/Nonprofit Terms; Industry Terms: Not Available to Industry
How to cite: XLone-Puro Cas13d-eGFP U6 RUNX1 g1 was a gift from Xiaoping Bao (Addgene plasmid # 155185 ; http://n2t.net/addgene:155185 ; RRID:Addgene_155185)
