[The description below was written by a language model from this plasmid's Addgene catalogue record and pLannotate feature annotations shown in this document.]
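Description:
XLone-Puro Cas13d-eGFP U6 RUNX1 g1 is a mammalian expression plasmid of about 9.8 kb. It is built on the XLone piggyBac transposon system and derives from a parental XLone-Puro Cas13d-eGFP U6 vector, into which a guide was cloned through BbsI sites that were destroyed in the process. It is propagated in E. coli from a high-copy ColE1/pUC-type origin under ampicillin selection (AmpR). Remnants of lac, rop, bom and lacZα sequences reflect the cloning backbone. The catalogue describes the vector as a piggyBac transposon, although the automated feature table does not annotate the transposon terminal repeats. With a piggyBac transposase supplied separately, such a cassette would integrate into the host genome, and stable cells can be selected with puromycin.

The payload combines an all-in-one Tet-On switch with an RNA-targeting CRISPR effector. An EF-1α core promoter constitutively drives a reverse tetracycline transactivator (annotated as an rtTA3 fragment with VP16-derived activation repeats), followed by the puromycin N-acetyltransferase gene and an SV40 poly(A) signal. In the opposite orientation, a TRE3GS promoter controls RfxCas13d, with EGFP downstream as a fluorescent reporter and a second SV40 poly(A) signal. The nature of the Cas13d–EGFP junction is not annotated. Cas13d and EGFP are therefore expressed only when doxycycline is present, which allows expression to be tuned by dose and timed. A human U6 Pol III promoter constitutively transcribes the guide RNA, consisting of the 30-base RfxCas13d direct repeat followed by a spacer against human RUNX1 transcripts. The construct is intended for inducible, temporally controlled knockdown of RUNX1 mRNA. The associated publication concerns the differentiation of human hemogenic endothelium and hematopoietic progenitor cells.
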