Features (pLannotate 1.2.2; 21 found; start..end, strand, type, name):
     34..245     +  promoter       EF-1α core promoter: core promoter for human elongation factor EF-1α
    298..995     +  CDS            rtTA3 (fragment): reverse tetracycline transactivator 3 activates expression from Tet-responsive promoters in the presence of doxycycline
    925..1035    +  CDS            VP48: 3 tandem repeats of the minimal activation domain of herpes simplex virus VP16 (Cheng et al., 2013)
   1114..1713    +  CDS            PuroR: puromycin N-acetyltransferase; pac from Streptomyces alboniger; confers resistance to puromycin
   1734..1815    +  polyA_signal   SV40 poly(A) signal: SV40 polyadenylation signal
   1816..2056    +  promoter       U6 promoter: RNA polymerase III promoter for human U6 snRNA
   2066..2095    +  misc_RNA       RfxCas13d DR30: 5' processed 30-base direct repeat for an RfxCas13d gRNA (Konermann et al., 2018)
   2413..2429    -  protein_bind   lac operator: The lac repressor binds to the lac operator to inhibit transcription in E. coli. This inhibition can be relieved by adding lactose or isopropyl-β-D-thiogalactopyranoside (IPTG). lac repressor encoded by lacI
   2437..2467    -  promoter       lac promoter: promoter for the E. coli lac operon
   2482..2503    -  protein_bind   CAP binding site: CAP binding activates transcription in the presence of cAMP. E. coli catabolite activator protein
   2516..2608    -  CDS            lacI (fragment): lac repressor; lacI; The lac repressor binds to the lac operator to inhibit transcription in E. coli. This inhibition can be relieved by adding lactose or isopropyl-β-D-thiogalactopyranoside (IPTG).
   2791..3379    -  rep_origin     ori: high-copy-number ColE1/pMB1/pBR322/pUC origin of replication
   3550..4410    -  CDS            AmpR: β-lactamase; bla; confers resistance to ampicillin, carbenicillin, and related antibiotics
   4411..4515    -  promoter       AmpR promoter: bla
   4610..4645    +  CDS            rop (fragment): Rop protein, which maintains plasmids at low copy number; rop
   4747..4846    +  misc_feature   bom (fragment): basis of mobility region from pBR322
   4852..5009    -  CDS            lacZα (fragment): LacZα fragment of β-galactosidase; lacZ fragment
   5326..5460    +  polyA_signal   SV40 poly(A) signal: SV40 polyadenylation signal
   5700..6416    -  CDS            EGFP: EGFP is a basic (constitutively fluorescent) green fluorescent protein published in 1996, derived from Aequorea victoria. It is reported to be a rapidly-maturing weak dimer with moderate acid sensitivity.
   6537..9434    -  CDS            RfxCas13d: RNA-targeting Type VI CRISPR protein from Ruminococcus flavefaciens strain XPD3002 (Konermann et al., 2018)
   9447..9814    -  promoter       TRE3GS promoter: 3rd-generation Tet-responsive promoter that can be activated by binding of Tet-On® 3G, modified to eliminate binding sites for endogenous mammalian transcription factors
>Addgene plasmid #155185 | XLone-Puro Cas13d-eGFP U6 RUNX1 g1 | addgene full sequence | sequence record 307966 | Addgene NGS Result
AATTCCACTCGAGTGGCTCCGGTGCCCGTCAGTGGGCAGAGCGCACATCGCCCACAGTCCCCGAGAAGTT
GGGGGGAGGGGTCGGCAATTGAACCGGTGCCTAGAGAAGGTGGCGCGGGGTAAACTGGGAAAGTGATGTC
GTGTACTGGCTCCGCCTTTTTCCCGAGGGTGGGGGAGAACCGTATATAAGTGCAGTAGTCGCCGTGAACG
TTCTTTTTCGCAACGGGTTTGCCGCCAGAACACAGGTGTCGTGACGCGGGATCCGCCACCATGGATTACA
AAGACGATGACGATAAGATGTCTAGACTGGACAAGAGCAAAGTCATAAACTCTGCTCTGGAATTACTCAA
TGGAGTCGGTATCGAAGGCCTGACGACAAGGAAACTCGCTCAAAAGCTGGGAGTTGAGCAGCCTACCCTG
TACTGGCACGTGAAGAACAAGCGGGCCCTGCTCGATGCCCTGCCAATCGAGATGCTGGACAGGCATCATA
CCCACTCCTGCCCCCTGGAAGGCGAGTCATGGCAAGACTTTCTGCGGAACAACGCCAAGTCATACCGCTG
TGCTCTCCTCTCACATCGCGACGGGGCTAAAGTGCATCTCGGCACCCGCCCAACAGAGAAACAGTACGAA
ACCCTGGAAAATCAGCTCGCGTTCCTGTGTCAGCAAGGCTTCTCCCTGGAGAACGCACTGTACGCTCTGT
CCGCCGTGGGCCACTTTACACTGGGCTGCGTATTGGAGGAACAGGAGCATCAAGTAGCAAAAGAGGAAAG
AGAGACACCTACCACCGATTCTATGCCCCCACTTCTGAAACAAGCAATTGAGCTGTTCGACCGGCAGGGA
GCCGAACCTGCCTTCCTTTTCGGCCTGGAACTAATCATATGTGGCCTGGAGAAACAGCTAAAGTGCGAAA
GCGGCGGGCCGACCGACGCCCTTGACGATTTTGACTTAGACATGCTCCCAGCCGATGCCCTTGACGACTT
TGACCTTGATATGCTGCCTGCTGACGCTCTTGACGATTTTGACCTTGACATGCTCCCCGGGGGCAGCGGA
GAGGGCAGAGGTTCTCTTCTAACATGCGGTGACGTGGAGGAGAATCCCGGCCCTAGGCTCGAGATGACCG
AGTACAAGCCCACGGTGCGCCTCGCCACCCGCGACGACGTCCCCAGGGCCGTACGCACCCTCGCCGCCGC
GTTCGCCGACTACCCCGCCACGCGCCACACCGTCGATCCGGACCGCCACATCGAGCGGGTCACCGAGCTG
CAAGAACTCTTCCTCACGCGCGTCGGGCTCGACATCGGCAAGGTGTGGGTCGCGGACGACGGCGCCGCGG
TGGCGGTCTGGACCACGCCGGAGAGCGTCGAAGCGGGGGCGGTGTTCGCCGAGATCGGCCCGCGCATGGC
CGAGTTGAGCGGTTCCCGGCTGGCCGCGCAGCAACAGATGGAAGGCCTCCTGGCGCCGCACCGGCCCAAG
GAGCCCGCGTGGTTCCTGGCCACCGTCGGCGTCTCGCCCGACCACCAGGGCAAGGGTCTGGGCAGCGCCG
TCGTGCTCCCCGGAGTGGAGGCGGCCGAGCGCGCCGGGGTGCCCGCCTTCCTGGAGACCTCCGCGCCCCG
CAACCTCCCCTTCTACGAGCGGCTCGGCTTCACCGTCACCGCCGACGTCGAGGTGCCCGAAGGACCGCGC
ACCTGGTGCATGACCCGCAAGCCCGGTGCCTGATCTAGAGGGCCCGTTTAGTTAACTTGTTTATTGCAGC
TTATAATGGTTACAAATAAAGCAATAGCATCACAAATTTCACAAATAAAGCATTTTTTTCACTGCGAGGG
CCTATTTCCCATGATTCCTTCATATTTGCATATACGATACAAGGCTGTTAGAGAGATAATTGGAATTAAT
TTGACTGTAAACACAAAGATATTAGTACAAAATACGTGACGTAGAAAGTAATAATTTCTTGGGTAGTTTG
CAGTTTTAAAATTATGTTTTAAAATGGACTATCATATGCTTACCGTAACTTGAAAGTATTTCGATTTCTT
GGCTTTATATATCTTGTGGAAAGGACGAAACACCGAACCCCTACCAACTGGTCGGGGTTTGAAACGTGCC
ATAAAATTTACAGCGACATTTTTTTTAAAAGTTTTGTTACTTTATAGAAGAAATTTTGAGTTTTTGTTTT
TTTTTAATAAATAAATAAACATAAATAAATTGTTTGTTGAATTTATTATTAGTATGTAAGTGTAAATATA
ATAAAACTTAATATCTATTCAAATTAATAAATAAACCTCGATATACAGACCGATAAAACACATGCGTCAA
TTTTACGCATGATTATCTTTAACGTACGTCACAATATGATTATCTTTCTAGGGTTAAGTCGACCTTGGCG
TAATCATGGTCATAGCTGTTTCCTGTGTGAAATTGTTATCCGCTCACAATTCCACACAACATACGAGCCG
GAAGCATAAAGTGTAAAGCCTGGGGTGCCTAATGAGTGAGCTAACTCACATTAATTGCGTTGCGCTCACT
GCCCGCTTTCCAGTCGGGAAACCTGTCGTGCCAGCTGCATTAATGAATCGGCCAACGCGCGGGGAGAGGC
GGTTTGCGTATTGGGCGCTCTTCCGCTTCCTCGCTCACTGACTCGCTGCGCTCGGTCGTTCGGCTGCGGC
GAGCGGTATCAGCTCACTCAAAGGCGGTAATACGGTTATCCACAGAATCAGGGGATAACGCAGGAAAGAA
CATGTGAGCAAAAGGCCAGCAAAAGGCCAGGAACCGTAAAAAGGCCGCGTTGCTGGCGTTTTTCCATAGG
CTCCGCCCCCCTGACGAGCATCACAAAAATCGACGCTCAAGTCAGAGGTGGCGAAACCCGACAGGACTAT
AAAGATACCAGGCGTTTCCCCCTGGAAGCTCCCTCGTGCGCTCTCCTGTTCCGACCCTGCCGCTTACCGG
ATACCTGTCCGCCTTTCTCCCTTCGGGAAGCGTGGCGCTTTCTCATAGCTCACGCTGTAGGTATCTCAGT
TCGGTGTAGGTCGTTCGCTCCAAGCTGGGCTGTGTGCACGAACCCCCCGTTCAGCCCGACCGCTGCGCCT
TATCCGGTAACTATCGTCTTGAGTCCAACCCGGTAAGACACGACTTATCGCCACTGGCAGCAGCCACTGG
TAACAGGATTAGCAGAGCGAGGTATGTAGGCGGTGCTACAGAGTTCTTGAAGTGGTGGCCTAACTACGGC
TACACTAGAAGAACAGTATTTGGTATCTGCGCTCTGCTGAAGCCAGTTACCTTCGGAAAAAGAGTTGGTA
GCTCTTGATCCGGCAAACAAACCACCGCTGGTAGCGGTGGTTTTTTTGTTTGCAAGCAGCAGATTACGCG
CAGAAAAAAAGGATCTCAAGAAGATCCTTTGATCTTTTCTACGGGGTCTGACGCTCAGTGGAACGAAAAC
TCACGTTAAGGGATTTTGGTCATGAGATTATCAAAAAGGATCTTCACCTAGATCCTTTTAAATTAAAAAT
GAAGTTTTAAATCAATCTAAAGTATATATGAGTAAACTTGGTCTGACAGTTACCAATGCTTAATCAGTGA
GGCACCTATCTCAGCGATCTGTCTATTTCGTTCATCCATAGTTGCCTGACTCCCCGTCGTGTAGATAACT
ACGATACGGGAGGGCTTACCATCTGGCCCCAGTGCTGCAATGATACCGCGAGACCCACGCTCACCGGCTC
CAGATTTATCAGCAATAAACCAGCCAGCCGGAAGGGCCGAGCGCAGAAGTGGTCCTGCAACTTTATCCGC
CTCCATCCAGTCTATTAATTGTTGCCGGGAAGCTAGAGTAAGTAGTTCGCCAGTTAATAGTTTGCGCAAC
GTTGTTGCCATTGCTACAGGCATCGTGGTGTCACGCTCGTCGTTTGGTATGGCTTCATTCAGCTCCGGTT
CCCAACGATCAAGGCGAGTTACATGATCCCCCATGTTGTGCAAAAAAGCGGTTAGCTCCTTCGGTCCTCC
GATCGTTGTCAGAAGTAAGTTGGCCGCAGTGTTATCACTCATGGTTATGGCAGCACTGCATAATTCTCTT
ACTGTCATGCCATCCGTAAGATGCTTTTCTGTGACTGGTGAGTACTCAACCAAGTCATTCTGAGAATAGT
GTATGCGGCGACCGAGTTGCTCTTGCCCGGCGTCAATACGGGATAATACCGCGCCACATAGCAGAACTTT
AAAAGTGCTCATCATTGGAAAACGTTCTTCGGGGCGAAAACTCTCAAGGATCTTACCGCTGTTGAGATCC
AGTTCGATGTAACCCACTCGTGCACCCAACTGATCTTCAGCATCTTTTACTTTCACCAGCGTTTCTGGGT
GAGCAAAAACAGGAAGGCAAAATGCCGCAAAAAAGGGAATAAGGGCGACACGGAAATGTTGAATACTCAT
ACTCTTCCTTTTTCAATATTATTGAAGCATTTATCAGGGTTATTGTCTCATGAGCGGATACATATTTGAA
TGTATTTAGAAAAATAAACAAATAGGGGTTCCGCGCACATTTCCCCGAAAAGTGCCACCTGACGTCTAAG
AAACCATTATTATCATGACATTAACCTATAAAAATAGGCGTATCACGAGGCCCTTTCGTCTCGCGCGTTT
CGGTGATGACGGTGAAAACCTCTGACACATGCAGCTCCCGGAGACGGTCACAGCTTGTCTGTAAGCGGAT
GCCGGGAGCAGACAAGCCCGTCAGGGCGCGTCAGCGGGTGTTGGCGGGTGTCGGGGCTGGCTTAACTATG
CGGCATCAGAGCAGATTGTACTGAGAGTGCACCATATGCGGTGTGAAATACCGCACAGATGCGTAAGGAG
AAAATACCGCATCAGGCGCCATTCGCCATTCAGGCTGCGCAACTGTTGGGAAGGGCGATCGGTGCGGGCC
TCTTCGCTATTACGCCAGCTGGCGAAAGGGGGATGTGCTGCAAGGCGATTAAGTTGGGTAACGCCAGGGT
TTTCCCAGTCACGACGTTGTAAAACGACGGCCAGTGAATTCTTAACCCTAGAAAGATAGTCTGCGTAAAA
TTGACGCATGCATTCTTGAAATATTGCTCTCTCTTTCTAAATAGCGCGAATCCGTCGCTGTGCATTTAGG
ACATCTCAGTCGCCGCTTGGAGCTCCCGTGAGGCGTGCTTGTCAATGCGGTAAGTGTCACTGATTTTGAA
CTATAACGACCGCGTGAGTCAAAATGACGCATGATTATCTTTTACGTGACTTTTAAGATTTAACTCATAC
GATAATTATATTGTTATTTCATGTTCTACTTACGTGATAACTTATTATATATATATTTTCTTGTTATAGA
TATCAAACTTGTTTATTGCAGCTTATAATGGTTACAAATAAGGCAATAGCATCACAAATTTCACAAATAA
GGCATTTTTTTCACTGCATTCTAGTTTTGGTTTGTCCAAACTCATCAATGTATCTTATCATGTCTGGATC
TCAAATCCCTCGGAAGCTGCGCCTGTCTTAGGTTGGAGTGATACATTTTTATCACTTTTACCCGTCTTTG
GATTAGGCAGTAGCTCTGACGGCCCTCCTGTCTTAGGTTAGTGAAAAATGTCACTCTCTTACCCGTCATT
GGCTGTCCAGCTTAGCTCGCAGGGGAGGTGGTCTACTAGTGGGTTATTGAATATGATCGGAATTCTTACT
TGTACTTATACCTTACGCTTCTTCTTTGGCTTGTACAGCTCGTCCATGCCGAGAGTGATCCCGGCGGCGG
TCACGAACTCCAGCAGGACCATGTGATCGCGCTTCTCGTTGGGGTCTTTGCTCAGGGCGGACTGGGTGCT
CAGGTAGTGGTTGTCGGGCAGCAGCACGGGGCCGTCGCCGATGGGGGTGTTCTGCTGGTAGTGGTCGGCG
AGCTGCACGCTGCCGTCCTCGATGTTGTGGCGGATCTTGAAGTTCACCTTGATGCCGTTCTTCTGCTTGT
CGGCCATGATATAGACGTTGTGGCTGTTGTAGTTGTACTCCAGCTTGTGCCCCAGGATGTTGCCGTCCTC
CTTGAAGTCGATGCCCTTCAGCTCGATGCGGTTCACCAGGGTGTCGCCCTCGAACTTCACCTCGGCGCGG
GTCTTGTAGTTGCCGTCGTCCTTGAAGAAGATGGTGCGCTCCTGGACGTAGCCTTCGGGCATGGCGGACT
TGAAGAAGTCGTGCTGCTTCATGTGGTCGGGGTAGCGGCTGAAGCACTGCACGCCGTAGGTCAGGGTGGT
CACGAGGGTGGGCCAGGGCACGGGCAGCTTGCCGGTGGTGCAGATGAACTTCAGGGTCAGCTTGCCGTAG
GTGGCATCGCCCTCGCCCTCGCCGGACACGCTGAACTTGTGGCCGTTTACGTCGCCGTCCAGCTCGACCA
GGATGGGCACCACCCCGGTGAACAGCTCCTCGCCCTTGCTCACCATTGGCCCGGGATTCTCTTCGACATC
CCCTGCTTGTTTCAACAGGGAGAAGTTAGTGGCGCCGCTGCCGCTAGCTTTCTTCTTCTTAGCCTGTCCA
GCCTTCTTTGTGGCGGCAGGTCGCTTATTGCCGGACACCTTCTTTTTCTCCTTGTCGAACTTGGCGGCCT
CGTTCCTATCGAACAGGGCCTCGATGCTCAGGTTCTTAAACCTGGGGATACAGTAGCCGAAAGGCACACA
CAGCAGTTTCAGGAGCCTATCGTTGTACTTCTTCTCGTCATTCACAGCGTCGAAGTACTCGGACACCTTT
CCGCTGCTTTTCTCGTACCTCTCATTCATGATAATTCTCTGCATGATGTAATGGTACAGTTGGAAGTAGG
AATTGACCTCGGCAATGTCGTTGATATAGGCGTGGACATACCTGGCCACTTCCAGGTGGACGGCCTTGTT
TCTGAACAGGGTACATGTCTTGTTGTCAATTCTCAGGAGGTCCTCCCTGATGATCACATTCCACTTGGTG
TTCCTCAGGTAGGCGTTCAGGGCGGTTTTGGCCTTCTCCCTGTTAATCTGCCTGGTGAACTCCTCGGCTT
TCTTCTCGTCGCTGTATTTGATGTAATTGGCATACAGCTTGGGGTTGGCGCTCTCGAGGCTGTCAATGCT
CTCCTTGGCTCTTTCAGCCATCTCCTTTTCCACGTCCTTTCTCTTATCGGGGGCAGTTTCATCAATGCCA
GCGCAGAGCTTGGTGACGGAGCTGAATCCCTTCTCTTCCAGTTTCTTGAGATTGATGTCGTAGCCTTTCT
CCTTGTACAGTTGAGCATCACGCTCGACGCAATGGAATCCGATGACGTACCTGGCGTTGATATTGACAAT
ATTCTTGAGGATGTGGTAGATCACGGTGAGGTACAGGCTGATGATCTTTTTAAACTTCTCCCTCTCGGCG
TTTTCCCTGCCGGTGTCCTCAATGACGCTCCTTTTCTTGTCGAATTGGTCGTAGTTCATTCCGGTGATGA
TCTTTGTGAGAGCGTCCACCTTTTCGCTCACGCTCTTGCCCTTATCCTTTCCGATACAAGTTTCGTAGTA
CCTGTCGATCTGGTTCTTGCCGTTCTGGCCCTGTTTTTTCTGGATGTCAGCGATCCTGCCGAGCACGAAC
TTCACCACGGCCTCGTTTTTGGCGATCTCATGGAGGTGGGCAGGATCACCGTATCTGATCAGGTAGTGGA
ACCTTTTATTGCTGATCACGTTATTAATAATGAAATTTCTCATGCCGTGCTTGCCTTTCTTGAGCTTGTT
TCCGTTCTCGTCCAGGGAAAAGGTGTCGGCGAGGGCCTTGAGCTCATCATAGGACAGGTTGGTTCCTAAA
ATACGGATGGCGTCGATATACATGGCCCTCCTGGCATCGGCAATAGGTTCTCCCATTCTAGCGAAGGACT
TGATCAGCCTCAGCTCATCGGCGATCTTGGCGGAGTCTTTGAAAAAGGCGTATTCCTCCACGAACTTAGC
GTTGACTCCGATGAGAGGCATCACCTTCAGGAAGCTCTGGATGTTATCGAATTTATTAATCAGGGTGGTC
AGGAGGTCGTTGATCTCCTTGCCATCCAGGAACATGGTCAGGGCATACATGAGTTTGCTGAAGGCGGAAA
CATCACGGCCAGCGGGCAGGATTCTGGGCAGTCTAGGGGCGTCCTTCTTCTTATACTCTCTTGTCTTGTT
TCCCCTAAATTCCTTGATGTTGTGCATGATATTTTCGAGCTTTCTCCAAATTCTATTAGCTTCATCGTAG
TAGAGGGCATCCTTCTGGTCGTCGTTGAAGGAGCCCCTCAGGTTAATCACAAAGATATCCTTCTCGCTCA
GGGACTTCTCATTATCGGGGAGGGACTTATTGGCGGCAGCCACCTTGGCATCCTCTTCGATGTAATACCT
ATAAATCACAAAGTCCATCATGGTGTAGACCTTGGTCCTGATGGAGTCGAACACCTTATGATTTTTCCTG
ATCTCGGACATATCCTTCCTGTCCAGCATCACTTCCCTGAGCTTGGTGATATTGAATCCGAGGTTTTTCT
GCTCTTTCATAATGCTGAATCTGAAATATTGTTCGGCGAATTCGGCAGGGTTGATTCCCAGAGTTTCGGC
AATATAGTTCACGTTGGCGGCGGAGTTCTTGGAGAAGGAGTTGGTCAGCTCATTGGTGATCCTGTCGTAG
AGGTAGTTGAGGGTGGAGATGTATTCGTTGTCGAGGTTCTTATCGAGGTTGTAGAGCCAGGTCCTGGAGA
TCCTGGACTCTTCTTCGTTGTTATGGACCACCCAGTGCCTCAGTCCGCTCAGGAGGGCCAGAATGTCATA
GCATTCGTTGCCGTAATTGATGATGTAATTTCTGCCCTCCTTGCTGAAAAAGGCCTGGCCGAAATAGCCG
AGTCTGGGGTTATCGAGGAAGTTGTCGAACTCGTCATACTGGGCCTTGATGGCGTTGATGAGCTTATCGT
TATTGTTGAAAGCGGCCCTATGGTGCTCGGGGTCTTTGAATTCGTCGTAGGTATACACTGTGGAGAACTT
GCCGAATCCAATAATGTCCTTATCCAGGCCGGAGATATTGTTGACGGCGTAGGCGGCGTTGGTAATGTAT
TCGGCGAGGATTTTTTCAATGTCCAGGATGTTATGGATCACCTGGATACAAATATTGTCATTGCCATCAG
CGCTCTCGCCGAAGTACCTCTTTTCCAGAGTTTCCTTCAGGCCGAGCATATCCTGCTGGACGGGTCCTGT
ATACAGAGGGTTGTTAGCCACCACGGCGTAGCCCTTAGGATGGCTGAATTTGGCGTTGCCGATCTTATAG
CCGGCGTTTTTATCGGCCATTTCAGCGCTGAAGGCCTCGCCCTCATTCACGCTCCTGATGCTGTCGCCCT
CCACGATCTTTTCCAGCCTGGCGTCGCTGCCTTCGGCGAAGGTTGTCATGTACACTTTGGAGCCGGACAC
GAGTGTGGACTTCACGCCCATGCCCTTGGCGAAGGACTTTTTTTTTTCGATCATGGTGGCGGTACCTTTA
CGAGGGTAGGAAGTGGTACGGAAAGTTGGTATAAGACAAAAGTGTTGTGGAATTGAAGTTTACTCAAAAA
ATCAGCACTCTTTTATAGGCGCCCTGGTTTACATAAGCAAAGCTTATACGTTCTCTATCACTGATAGGGA
GTAAACTGGATATACGTTCTCTATCACTGATAGGGAGTAAACTGTAGATACGTTCTCTATCACTGATAGG
GAGTAAACTGGTCATACGTTCTCTATCACTGATAGGGAGTAAACTCCTTATACGTTCTCTATCACTGATA
GGGAGTAAAGTCTGCATACGTTCTCTATCACTGATAGGGAGTAAACTCTTCATACGTTCTCTATCACTGA
TAGGGAGTAAACTCGAGGTGAT
